Addgene plasmid #62317: pJZC603
Purpose: sgRNA with 2x PP7 for yeast cells
Depositing lab: Wendell Lim & Stanley Qi. Depositing organization: University of California, San Francisco (UCSF). Publication: Engineering Complex Synthetic Transcriptional Programs with CRISPR RNA Scaffolds. Zalatan JG, Lee ME, Almeida R, Gilbert LA, Whitehead EH, La Russa M, Tsai JC, Weissman JS, Dueber JE, Qi LS, Lim WA. Cell. 2014 Dec 18. pii: S0092-8674(14)01570-0. doi: 10.1016/j.cell.2014.11.052. PubMed 25533786.
Backbone
  Vector backbone: pRS416
  Vector type: Yeast Expression
  Selectable markers: URA3
Growth in bacteria
  Bacterial resistance: Ampicillin, 100 μg/mL
  Growth temperature: 37°C
  Growth strain: Stbl3
  Copy number: Unknown
Gene/Insert
  Gene/Insert name: sgRNA + 2x PP7 RNA binding module
  gRNA/shRNA sequence: ACTTTTCTCTATCACTGATA
  Promoter: SNR52
  Cloning method: Gibson Cloning
  Sequencing primers: 5′ tgtaaaacgacggccagt
Terms and licenses: Academic/Nonprofit Terms; Industry Terms: Not Available to Industry
How to cite: pJZC603 was a gift from Wendell Lim & Stanley Qi (Addgene plasmid # 62317 ; http://n2t.net/addgene:62317 ; RRID:Addgene_62317)
