[The description below was written by a language model from this plasmid's Addgene catalogue record and pLannotate feature annotations shown in this document.]
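Description:
pJZC603 is a yeast expression plasmid built on the pRS416 backbone, a low-copy centromeric shuttle vector for Saccharomyces cerevisiae. The CEN6/ARS element provides stable, roughly single-copy maintenance in yeast, and the URA3 gene with its own promoter allows selection in uracil auxotrophs and counterselection with 5-FOA. In E. coli the plasmid replicates from a high-copy ColE1/pUC-type origin and is selected with ampicillin through the β-lactamase gene. An f1 origin, lacZα fragment, lac promoter/operator and flanking T7 and T3 promoters are remnants of the pBluescript-derived polylinker region into which the insert was placed by Gibson assembly.

The payload is a scaffold guide RNA cassette. The RNA polymerase III-transcribed SNR52 snoRNA promoter drives a 20-nucleotide targeting sequence followed by the Streptococcus pyogenes Cas9 guide RNA scaffold, and transcription ends at the SUP4 tRNA terminator. The annotation tool matches the spacer position to a fragment of the tetracycline response element, which suggests the guide targets a tetO-containing site, although the record does not state the target explicitly. According to the catalogue entry, the guide carries two PP7 RNA hairpins. These are not annotated separately, but the unannotated stretch between the scaffold and the terminator is the likely location. PP7 hairpins are bound by the PP7 coat protein, so an effector fused to that protein can be recruited to the locus specified by the guide. The plasmid encodes neither Cas9/dCas9 nor a PP7 fusion protein, so these must come from elsewhere. It is intended for CRISPR RNA scaffold-based synthetic transcriptional regulation in yeast.
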