Features (pLannotate 1.2.2; 21 found; start..end, strand, type, name):
     68..86      +  promoter       T7 promoter: promoter for bacteriophage T7 RNA polymerase
    112..380     +  promoter       SNR52 promoter: promoter for the S. cerevisiae small nucleolar RNA gene SNR52
    379..401     -  protein_bind   tetracycline response element (fragment): contains seven copies of the tetracycline operator tetO tetracycline repressor TetR
    401..476     +  misc_RNA       gRNA scaffold: guide RNA scaffold for the Streptococcus pyogenes CRISPR/Cas9 system
    556..575     +  terminator     SUP4 terminator: transcription terminator for the S. cerevisiae SUP4 tRNA gene
    604..622     -  promoter       T3 promoter: promoter for bacteriophage T3 RNA polymerase
    667..683     -  protein_bind   lac operator: The lac repressor binds to the lac operator to inhibit transcription in E. coli. This inhibition can be relieved by adding lactose or isopropyl-β-D-thiogalactopyranoside (IPTG). lac repressor encoded by lacI
    691..721     -  promoter       lac promoter: promoter for the E. coli lac operon
    736..757     -  protein_bind   CAP binding site: CAP binding activates transcription in the presence of cAMP. E. coli catabolite activator protein
    770..862     -  CDS            lacI (fragment): lac repressor; lacI; The lac repressor binds to the lac operator to inhibit transcription in E. coli. This inhibition can be relieved by adding lactose or isopropyl-β-D-thiogalactopyranoside (IPTG).
   1045..1633    -  rep_origin     ori: high-copy-number ColE1/pMB1/pBR322/pUC origin of replication
   1804..2664    -  CDS            AmpR: β-lactamase; bla; confers resistance to ampicillin, carbenicillin, and related antibiotics
   2665..2769    -  promoter       AmpR promoter: bla
   2806..3309    +  misc_feature   CEN/ARS: S. cerevisiae CEN6 centromere fused to an autonomously replicating sequence
   3378..3413    +  CDS            rop (fragment): Rop protein, which maintains plasmids at low copy number; rop
   3515..3562    +  misc_feature   bom (fragment): basis of mobility region from pBR322
   3573..3788    +  promoter       URA3 promoter: S. cerevisiae URA3
   3789..4592    +  CDS            URA3: orotidine-5'-phosphate decarboxylase, required for uracil biosynthesis; S. cerevisiae URA3; yeast auxotrophic marker, counterselectable with 5-fluoroorotic acid (5-FOA)
   4671..4722    +  misc_feature   bom (fragment): basis of mobility region from pBR322
   4723..5178    -  rep_origin     f1 ori (sequence partly withheld): f1 bacteriophage origin of replication; arrow indicates direction of (+) strand synthesis
   5186..65      -  CDS            lacZα (fragment) (across the origin): LacZα fragment of β-galactosidase; lacZ fragment
>Addgene plasmid #62317 | pJZC603 | depositor full sequence | sequence record 102232 | pJZC603 sequence 5278 bps
GCGATTAAGTTGGGTAACGCCAGGGTTTTCCCAGTCACGACGTTGTAAAACGACGGCCAGTGAATTGTAA
TACGACTCACTATAGGGCGAATTGGAGCTCACTCGGAATTCTCTTTGAAAAGATAATGTATGATTATGCT
TTCACTCATATTTATACAGAAACTTGATGTTTTCTTTCGAGTATATACAAGGTGATTACATGTACGTTTG
AAGTACAACTCTAGATTTTGTAGTGCCCTCTTGGGCTAGCGGTAAAGGTGCGCATTTTTTCACACCCTAC
AATGTTCTGTTCAAAAGATTTTGGTCAAACGCTGTAGAAGTGAAAGTTGGTGCGCATGTTTCGGCGTTCG
AAACTTCTCCGCAGTGAAAGATAAATGATCACTTTTCTCTATCACTGATAGTTTTAGAGCTAGAAATAGC
AAGTTAAAATAAGGCTAGTCCGTTATCAACTTGAAAAAGTGGCACCGAGTCGGTGCGGGAGCTAAGGAGT
TTATATGGAAACCCTTAGCCTGCTGCGTAAGGAGTTTATATGGAAACCCTTACGCAGCAGTTCCCTTTTT
TTGTTTTTTATGTCTCTGCAGAGTTCGGTACCAGCTTTTGTTCCCTTTAGTGAGGGTTAATTTCGAGCTT
GGCGTAATCATGGTCATAGCTGTTTCCTGTGTGAAATTGTTATCCGCTCACAATTCCACACAACATACGA
GCCGGAAGCATAAAGTGTAAAGCCTGGGGTGCCTAATGAGTGAGCTAACTCACATTAATTGCGTTGCGCT
CACTGCCCGCTTTCCAGTCGGGAAACCTGTCGTGCCAGCTGCATTAATGAATCGGCCAACGCGCGGGGAG
AGGCGGTTTTCGTATTGGGCGCTCTTCCGCTTCCTCGCTCACTGACTCGCTGCGCTCGGTCGTTCGGCTG
CGGCGAGCGGTATCAGCTCACTCAAAGGCGGTAATACGGTTATCCACAGAATCAGGGGATAACGCAGGAA
AGAACATGTGAGCAAAAGGCCAGCAAAAGGCCAGGAACCGTAAAAAGGCCGCGTTGCTGGCGTTTTTCCA
TAGGCTCGGCCCCCCTGACGAGCATCACAAAAATCGACGCTCAAGTCAGAGGTGGCGAAACCCGACAGGA
CTATAAAGATACCAGGCGTTCCCCCCTGGAAGCTCCCTCGTGCGCTCTCCTGTTCCGACCCTGCCGCTTA
CCGGATACCTGTCCGCCTTTCTCCCTTCGGGAAGCGTGGCGCTTTCTCAATGCTCACGCTGTAGGTATCT
CAGTTCGGTGTAGGTCGTTCGCTCCAAGCTGGGCTGTGTGCACGAACCCCCCGTTCAGCCCGACCGCTGC
GCCTTATCCGGTAACTATCGTCTTGAGTCCAACCCGGTAAGACACGACTTATCGCCACTGGCAGCAGCCA
CTGGTAACAGGATTAGCAGAGCGAGGTATGTAGGCGGTGCTACAGAGTTCTTGAAGTGGTGGCCTAACTA
CGGCTACACTAGAAGGACAGTATTTGGTATCTGCGCTCTGCTGAAGCCAGTTACCTTCGGAAAAAGAGTT
GGTAGCTCTTGATCCGGCAAACAAACCACCGCTGGTAGCGGTGGTTTTTTTGTTTGCAAGCAGCAGATTA
CGCGCAGAAAAAAAGGATCTCAAGAAGATCCTTTGATCTTTTCTACGGGGTCTGACGCTCAGTGGAACGA
AAACTCACGTTAAGGGATTTTGGTCATGAGATTATCAAAAAGGATCTTCACCTAGATCCTTTTAAATTAA
AAATGAAGTTTTAAATCAATCTAAAGTATATATGAGTAAACTTGGTCTGACAGTTACCAATGCTTAATCA
GTGAGGCACCTATCTCAGCGATCTGTCTATTTCGTTCATCCATAGTTGCCTGACTGCCCGTCGTGTAGAT
AACTACGATACGGGAGGGCTTACCATCTGGCCCCAGTGCTGCAATGATACCGCGAGACCCACGCTCACCG
GCTCCAGATTTATCAGCAATAAACCAGCCAGCCGGAAGGGCCGAGCGCAGAAGTGGTCCTGCAACTTTAT
CCGCCTCCATCCAGTCTATTAATTGTTGCCGGGAAGCTAGAGTAAGTAGTTCGCCAGTTAATAGTTTGCG
CAACGTTGTTGCCATTGCTACAGGCATCGTGGTGTCACGCTCGTCGTTTGGTATGGCTTCATTCAGCTCC
GGTTCCCAACGATCAAGGCGAGTTACATGATCCCCCATGTTGTGAAAAAAAGCGGTTAGCTCCTTCGGTC
CTCCGATCGTTGTCAGAAGTAAGTTGGCCGCAGTGTTATCACTCATGGTTATGGCAGCACTGCATAATTC
TCTTACTGTCATGCCATCCGTAAGATGCTTTTCTGTGACTGGTGAGTACTCAACCAAGTCATTCTGAGAA
TAGTGTATGCGGCGACCGAGTTGCTCTTGCCCGGCGTCAATACGGGATAATACCGCGCCACATAGCAGAA
CTTTAAAAGTGCTCATCATTGGAAAACGTTCTTCGGGGCGAAAACTCTCAAGGATCTTACCGCTGTTGAG
ATCCAGTTCGATGTAACCCACTCGTGCACCCAACTGATCTTCAGCATCTTTTACTTTCACCAGCGTTTCT
GGGTGAGCAAAAACAGGAAGGCAAAATGCCGCAAAAAAGGGAATAAGGGCGACACGGAAATGTTGAATAC
TCATACTCTTCCTTTTTCAATATTATTGAAGCATTTATCAGGGTTATTGTCTCATGAGCGGATACATATT
TGAATGTATTTAGAAAAATAAACAAATAGGGGTTCCGCGCACATTTCCCCGAAAAGTGCCACCTGGGTCC
TTTTCATCACGTGCTATAAAAATAATTATAATTTAAATTTTTTAATATAAATATATAAATTAAAAATAGA
AAGTAAAAAAAGAAATTAAAGAAAAAATAGTTTTTGTTTTCCGAAGATGTAAAAGACTCTAGGGGGATCG
CCAACAAATACTACCTTTTATCTTGCTCTTCCTGCTCTCAGGTATTAATGCCGAATTGTTTCATCTTGTC
TGTGTAGAAGACCACACACGAAAATCCTGTGATTTTACATTTTACTTATCGTTAATCGAATGTATATCTA
TTTAATCTGCTTTTCTTGTCTAATAAATATATATGTAAAGTACGCTTTTTGTTGAAATTTTTTAAACCTT
TGTTTATTTTTTTTTCTTCATTCCGTAACTCTTCTACCTTCTTTATTTACTTTCTAAAATCCAAATACAA
AACATAAAAATAAATAAACACAGAGTAAATTCCCAAATTATTCCATCATTAAAAGATACGAGGCGCGTGT
AAGTTACAGGCAAGCGATCCGTCCTAAGAAACCATTATTATCATGACATTAACCTATAAAAATAGGCGTA
TCACGAGGCCCTTTCGTCTCGCGCGTTTCGGTGATGACGGTGAAAACCTCTGACACATGCAGCTCCCGGA
GACGGTCACAGCTTGTCTGTAAGCGGATGCCGGGAGCAGACAAGCCCGTCAGGGCGCGTCAGCGGGTGTT
GGCGGGTGTCGGGGCTGGCTTAACTATGCGGCATCAGAGCAGATTGTACTGAGAGTGCACCACGCTTTTC
AATTCAATTCATCATTTTTTTTTTATTCTTTTTTTTGATTTCGGTTTCCTTGAAATTTTTTTGATTCGGT
AATCTCCGAACAGAAGGAAGAACGAAGGAAGGAGCACAGACTTAGATTGGTATATATACGCATATGTAGT
GTTGAAGAAACATGAAATTGCCCAGTATTCTTAACCCAACTGCACAGAACAAAAACGTGCAGGAAACGAA
GATAAATCATGTCGAAAGCTACATATAAGGAACGTGCTGCTACTCATCCTAGTCCTGTTGCTGCCAAGCT
ATTTAATATCATGCACGAAAAGCAAACAAACTTGTGTGCTTCATTGGATGTTCGTACCACCAAGGAATTA
CTGGAGTTAGTTGAAGCATTAGGTCCCAAAATTTGTTTACTAAAAACACATGTGGATATCTTGACTGATT
TTTCCATGGAGGGCACAGTTAAGCCGCTAAAGGCATTATCCGCCAAGTACAATTTTTTACTCTTCGAAGA
CAGAAAATTTGCTGACATTGGTAATACAGTCAAATTGCAGTACTCTGCGGGTGTATACAGAATAGCAGAA
TGGGCAGACATTACGAATGCACACGGTGTGGTGGGCCCAGGTATTGTTAGCGGTTTGAAGCAGGCGGCAG
AAGAAGTAACAAAGGAACCTAGAGGCCTTTTGATGTTAGCAGAATTGTCATGCAAGGGCTCCCTATCTAC
TGGAGAATATACTAAGGGTACTGTTGACATTGCGAAGAGCGACAAAGATTTTGTTATCGGCTTTATTGCT
CAAAGAGACATGGGTGGAAGAGATGAAGGTTACGATTGGTTGATTATGACACCCGGTGTGGGTTTAGATG
ACAAGGGAGACGCATTGGGTCAACAGTATAGAACCGTGGATGATGTGGTCTCTACAGGATCTGACATTAT
TATTGTTGGAAGAGGACTATTTGCAAAGGGAAGGGATGCTAAGGTAGAGGGTGAACGTTACAGAAAAGCA
GGCTGGGAAGCATATTTGAGAAGATGCGGCCAGCAAAACTAAAAAACTGTATTATAAGTAAATGCATGTA
TACTAAACTCACAAATTAGAGCTTCAATTTAATTATATCAGTTATTACCCTATGCGGTGTGAAATACCGC
ACAGATGCGTAAGGAGAAAATACCGCATCAGGAAATTGTAAACGTTAATATTTTGTTAAAATTCGCGTTA
AATTTTTGTTAAATCAGCTCATTTTTTAACCAATAGGCCGAAATCGGCAAAATCCCTTATAAATCAAAAG
AATAGACCGAGATAGGGT
[37 nt withheld, positions 4849-4885]
AAAGAACGTGGACTCCAACGTCAAAGG
[49 nt withheld, positions 4913-4961]
T
[91 nt withheld, positions 4963-5053]
G
[124 nt withheld, positions 5055-5178]
CGCGCCATTCGCCATTCAGGCTGCGCAACTGTTGGGAAGGGCGATCGGTGCGGGCCTCTTCGCTATTACG
CCAGCTGGCGAAGGGGGGATGTGCTGCAAG
