>Addgene plasmid #62317 | pJZC603 | addgene partial sequence | sequence record 107357 | M13-F20 5'-TGTAAAACGACGGCCAGT-3'
GATAATGTATGATTATGCTTTCACTCATATTTATACAGAAACTTGATGTTTTCTTTCGAGTATATACAAG
GTGATTACATGTACGTTTGAAGTACAACTCTAGATTTTGTAGTGCCCTCTTGGGCTAGCGGTAAAGGTGC
GCATTTTTTCACACCCTACAATGTTCTGTTCAAAAGATTTTGGTCAAACGCTGTAGAAGTGAAAGTTGGT
GCGCATGTTTCGGCGTTCGAAACTTCTCCGCAGTGAAAGATAAATGATCACTTTTCTCTATCACTGATAG
TTTTAGAGCTAGAAATAGCAAGTTAAAATAAGGCTAGTCCGTTATCAACTTGAAAAAGTGGCACCGAGTC
GGTGCGGGAGCTAAGGAGTTTATATGGAAACCCTTAGCCTGCTGCGTAAGGAGTTTATATGGAAACCCTT
ACGCAGCAGTTCCCTTTTTTTGTTTTTTATGTCTCTGCAGAGTTCGGTACCAGCTTTTGTTCCCTTTAGT
GAGGGTTAATTTCGAGCTTGGCGTAATCATGGTCATAGCTGTTTCCTGTGTGAAATTGTTATCCGCTCAC
AATTCCACACAACATACGAGCCGGAAGCATAAAGTGTAAAGCCT
