>Addgene plasmid #62317 | pJZC603 | addgene partial sequence | sequence record 107358 | M13-Rev 5'-CAGGAAACAGCTATGACC-3'
GCTGGTACCGAACTCTGCAGAGACATAAAAAACAAAAAAAGGGAACTGCTGCGTAAGGGTTTCCATATAA
ACTCCTTACGCAGCAGGCTAAGGGTTTCCATATAAACTCCTTAGCTCCCGCACCGACTCGGTGCCACTTT
TTCAAGTTGATAACGGACTAGCCTTATTTTAACTTGCTATTTCTAGCTCTAAAACTATCAGTGATAGAGA
AAAGTGATCATTTATCTTTCACTGCGGAGAAGTTTCGAACGCCGAAACATGCGCACCAACTTTCACTTCT
ACAGCGTTTGACCAAAATCTTTTGAACAGAACATTGTAGGGTGTGAAAAAATGCGCACCTTTACCGCTAG
CCCAAGAGGGCACTACAAAATCTAGAGTTGTACTTCAAACGTACATGTAATCACCTTGTATATACTCGAA
AGAAAACATCAAGTTTCTGTATAAATATGAGTGAAAGCATAATCATACATTATCTTTTCAAAGAGAATTC
CGAGTGAGCTCCAATTCGCCCTATAGTGAGTCGTATTACAATTCACTGGCCGTCGTTTTACAACGTCGTG
ACTGGGAAAACCCTGGCGTTACCCAACTTAATCGC
